>Addgene plasmid #55616 | CFP(1-158)-gamma-2 in pcDNAI/Amp | depositor full sequence | sequence record 115112 | CFP(1-158)-gamma-2 in pcDNAI/Amp sequence 5467 bps
GGCGTAATCTGCTGCTTGCAAACAAAAAAACCACCGCTACCAGCGGTGGTTTGTTTGCCGGATCAAGAGC
TACCAACTCTTTTTCCGAAGGTAACTGGCTTCAGCAGAGCGCAGATACCAAATACTGTCCTTCTAGTGTA
GCCGTAGTTAGGCCACCACTTCAAGAACTCTGTAGCACCGCCTACATACCTCGCTCTGCTAATCCTGTTA
CCAGTGGCTGCTGCCAGTGGCGATAAGTCGTGTCTTACCGGGTTGGACTCAAGACGATAGTTACCGGATA
AGGCGCAGCGGTCGGGCTGAACGGGGGGTTCGTGCACACAGCCCAGCTTGGAGCGAACGACCTACACCGA
ACTGAGATACCTACAGCGTGAGCATTGAGAAAGCGCCACGCTTCCCGAAGGGAGAAAGGCGGACAGGTAT
CCGGTAAGCGGCAGGGTCGGAACAGGAGAGCGCACGAGGGAGCTTCCAGGGGGAAACGCCTGGTATCTTT
ATAGTCCTGTCGGGTTTCGCCACCTCTGACTTGAGCGTCGATTTTTGTGATGCTCGTCAGGGGGGCGGAG
CCTATGGAAAAACGCCAGCAACGCAAGCTAGCTTCTAGCTAGAAATTGTAAACGTTAATATTTTGTTAAA
ATTCGCGTTAAATTTTTGTTAAATCAGCTCATTTTTTAACCAATAGGCCGAAATCGGCAAAATCCCTTAT
AAATCAAAAGAATAGCCCGAGATAGGGT
[37 nt withheld, positions 729-765]
AAAGAACGTGGACTCCAACGTCAAAGGGCGAAAAACCGTCTATCAGGGCGATGGCC
[115 nt withheld, positions 822-936]
G
[144 nt withheld, positions 938-1081]
ACCGTATAACGTGCTTTCCTCGTTG
[64 nt withheld, positions 1107-1170]
CTGGATTACCAAAGGGCCTCGTGATACGCCTATTTTTATAGGTTAATGTCATGATAATAATGGTTTCTTA
GACGTCAGGTGGCACTTTTCGGGGAAATGTGCGCGGAACCCCTATTTGTTTATTTTTCTAAATACATTCA
AATATGTATCCGCTCATGAGACAATAACCCTGATAAATGCTTCAATAATATTGAAAAAGGAAGAGTATGA
GTATTCAACATTTCCGTGTCGCCCTTATTCCCTTTTTTGCGGCATTTTGCCTTCCTGTTTTTGCTCACCC
AGAAACGCTGGTGAAAGTAAAAGATGCTGAAGATCAGTTGGGTGCACGAGTGGGTTACATCGAACTGGAT
CTCAACAGCGGTAAGATCCTTGAGAGTTTTCGCCCCGAAGAACGTTTTCCAATGATGAGCACTTTTAAAG
TTCTGCTATGTGGCGCGGTATTATCCCGTGTTGACGCCGGGCAAGAGCAACTCGGTCGCCGCATACACTA
TTCTCAGAATGACTTGGTTGAGTACTCACCAGTCACAGAAAAGCATCTTACGGATGGCATGACAGTAAGA
GAATTATGCAGTGCTGCCATAACCATGAGTGATAACACTGCGGCCAACTTACTTCTGACAACGATCGGAG
GACCGAAGGAGCTAACCGCTTTTTTGCACAACATGGGGGATCATGTAACTCGCCTTGATCGTTGGGAACC
GGAGCTGAATGAAGCCATACCAAACGACGAGCGTGACACCACGATGCCTGCAGCAATGGCAACAACGTTG
CGCAAACTATTAACTGGCGAACTACTTACTCTAGCTTCCCGGCAACAATTAATAGACTGGATGGAGGCGG
ATAAAGTTGCAGGACCACTTCTGCGCTCGGCCCTTCCGGCTGGCTGGTTTATTGCTGATAAATCTGGAGC
CGGTGAGCGTGGGTCTCGCGGTATCATTGCAGCACTGGGGCCAGATGGTAAGCCCTCCCGTATCGTAGTT
ATCTACACGACGGGGAGTCAGGCAACTATGGATGAACGAAATAGACAGATCGCTGAGATAGGTGCCTCAC
TGATTAAGCATTGGTAACTGTCAGACCAAGTTTACTCATATATACTTTAGATTGATTTAAAACTTCATTT
TTAATTTCTCTAGCGCGTTGACATTGATTATTGACTAGTTATTAATAGTAATCAATTACGGGGTCATTAG
TTCATAGCCCATATATGGAGTTCCGCGTTACATAACTTACGGTAAATGGCCCGCCTGGCTGACCGCCCAA
CGACCCCCGCCCATTGACGTCAATAATGACGTATGTTCCCATAGTAACGCCAATAGGGACTTTCCATTGA
CGTCAATGGGTGGACTATTTACGGTAAACTGCCCACTTGGCAGTACATCAAGTGTATCATATGCCAAGTA
CGCCCCCTATTGACGTCAATGACGGTAAATGGCCCGCCTGGCATTATGCCCAGTACATGACCTTATGGGA
CTTTCCTACTTGGCAGTACATCTACGTATTAGTCATCGCTATTACCATGGTGATGCGGTTTTGGCAGTAC
ATCAATGGGCGTGGATAGCGGTTTGACTCACGGGGATTTCCAAGTCTCCACCCCATTGACGTCAATGGGA
GTTTGTTTTGGCACCAAAATCAACGGGACTTTCCAAAATGTCGTAACAACTCCGCCCCATTGACGCAAAT
GGGCGGTAGGCGTGTACGGTGGGAGGTCTATATAAGCAGAGCTCTCTGGCTAACTAGAGAACCCACTGCT
TACTGGCTTATCGAAATTAATACGACTCACTATAGGGAGACCCAAGCTTGGTACCGAGCTCGGATCCGCC
ACCATGGTGAGCAAGGGCGAGGAGCTGTTCACCGGGGTGGTGCCCATCCTGGTCGAGCTGGACGGCGACG
TAAACGGCCACAAGTTCAGCGTGTCCGGCGAGGGCGAGGGCGATGCCACCTACGGCAAGCTGACCCTGAA
GTTCATCTGCACCACCGGCAAGCTGCCCGTGCCCTGGCCCACCCTCGTGACCACCCTGACCTGGGGCGTG
CAGTGCTTCAGCCGCTACCCCGACCACATGAAGCAGCACGACTTCTTCAAGTCCGCCATGCCCGAAGGCT
ACGTCCAGGAGCGCACCATCTTCTTCAAGGACGACGGCAACTACAAGACCCGCGCCGAGGTGAAGTTCGA
GGGCGACACCCTGGTGAACCGCATCGAGCTGAAGGGCATCGACTTCAAGGAGGACGGCAACATCCTGGGG
CACAAGCTGGAGTACAACTACATCAGCCACAACGTCTATATCACCGCCGACAAGCAGAGATCC
[213 nt withheld, positions 3474-3686]
TAAAGATCTATCACACTGGCGGCCGCTCGAGCATGCATCTAGAGGGCCCTATTCTATAGTGTCACCTAAA
TGCTAGAGGATCTTTGTGAAGGAACCTTACTTCTGTGGTGTGACATAATTGGACAAACTACCTACAGAGA
TTTAAAGCTCTAAGGTAAATATAAAATTTTTAAGTGTATAATGTGTTAAACTACTGATTCTAATTGTTTG
TGTATTTTAGATTCCAACCTATGGAACTGATGAATGGGAGCAGTGGTGGAATGCCTTTAATGAGGAAAAC
CTGTTTTGCTCAGAAGAAATGCCATCTAGTGATGATGAGGCTACTGCTGACTCTCAACATTCTACTCCTC
CAAAAAAGAAGAGAAAGGTAGAAGACCCCAAGGACTTTCCTTCAGAATTGCTAAGTTTTTTGAGTCATGC
TGTGTTTAGTAATAGAACTCTTGCTTGCTTTGCTATTTACACCACAAAGGAAAAAGCTGCACTGCTATAC
AAGAAAATTATGGAAAAATATTTGATGTATAGTGCCTTGACTAGAGATCATAATCAGCCATACCACATTT
GTAGAGGTTTTACTTGCTTTAAAAAACCTCCCACACCTCCCCCTGAACCTGAAACATAAAATGAATGCAA
TTGTTGTTGTTAACTTGTTTATTGCAGCTTATAATGGTTACAAATAAAGCAATAGCATCACAAATTTCAC
AAATAAAGCATTTTTTTCACTGCATTCTAGTTGTGGTTTGTCCAAACTCATCAATGTATCTTATCATGTC
TGGATCATCCCGCCATGGTATCAACGCCATATTTCTATTTACAGTAGGGACCTCTTCGTTGTGTAGGTAC
CGCTGTATTCCTAGGGAAATAGTAGAGGCACCTTGAACTGTCTGCATCAGCCATATAGCCCCCGCTGTTC
GACTTACAAACACAGGCACAGTACTGACAAACCCATACACCTCCTCTGAAATACCCATAGTTGCTAGGGC
TGTCTCCGAACTCATTACACCCTCCAAAGTCAGAGCTGTAATTTCGCCATCAAGGGCAGCGAGGGCTTCT
CCAGATAAAATAGCTTCTGCCGAGAGTCCCGTAAGGGTAGACACTTCAGCTAATCCCTCGATGAGGTCTA
CTAGAATAGTCAGTGCGGCTCCCATTTTGAAAATTCACTTACTTGATCAGCTTCAGAAGATGGCGGAGGG
CCTCCAACACAGTAATTTTCCTCCCGACTCTTAAAATAGAAAATGTCAAGTCAGTTAAGCAGGAAGTGGA
CTAACTGACGCAGCTGGCCGTGCGACATCCTCTTTTAATTAGTTGCTAGGCAACGCCCTCCAGAGGGCGT
GTGGTTTTGCAAGAGGAAGCAAAAGCCTCTCCACCCAGGCCTAGAATGTTTCCACCCAATCATTACTATG
ACAACAGCTGTTTTTTTTAGTATTAAGCAGAGGCCGGGGACCCCTGGGCCCGCTTACTCTGGAGAAAAAG
AAGAGAGGCATTGTAGAGGCTTCCAGAGGCAACTTGTCAAAACAGGACTGCTTCTATTTCTGTCACACTG
TCTGGCCCTGTCACAAGGTCCAGCACCTCCATACCCCCTTTAATAAGCAGTTTGGGAACGGGTGCGGGTC
TTACTCCGCCCATCCCGCCCCTAACTCCGCCCAGTTCCGCCCATTCTCCGCCCCATGGCTGACTAATTTT
TTTTATTTATGCAGAGGCCGAGGCCGCCTCGGCCTCTGAGCTATTCCAGAAGTAGTGAGGAGGCTTTTTT
GGAGGCCTAGGCTTTTGCAAAAAGCTAATTC
Features (pLannotate 1.2.2; 21 found; start..end, strand, type, name):
      2..570     +  rep_origin     ori: high-copy-number ColE1/pMB1/pBR322/pUC origin of replication
    603..1061    -  rep_origin     f1 ori (sequence partly withheld): f1 bacteriophage origin of replication; arrow indicates direction of (+) strand synthesis
   1049..1170    -  CDS            M13 gene IV (fragment) (sequence partly withheld): pIV; IV; phage assembly
   1272..1376    +  promoter       AmpR promoter: bla
   1377..2237    +  CDS            AmpR: β-lactamase; bla; confers resistance to ampicillin, carbenicillin, and related antibiotics
   2310..2689    +  enhancer       CMV enhancer: human cytomegalovirus immediate early enhancer
   2690..2893    +  promoter       CMV promoter: human cytomegalovirus (CMV) immediate early promoter
   2889..2922    +  LTR            5' LTR (truncated) (fragment): truncated 5' long terminal repeat (LTR) from HIV-1
   2938..2956    +  promoter       T7 promoter: promoter for bacteriophage T7 RNA polymerase
   3000..3470    +  CDS            Enhanced Cyan-Emitting GFP (fragment): Enhanced Cyan-Emitting GFP is a basic (constitutively fluorescent) cyan fluorescent protein published in 2002, derived from Aequorea victoria.
   3474..3686    +  CDS            GNG2 (sequence withheld): GBG2_BOVIN - Experimental evidence at protein level: Swiss-Prot protein existence level 1. Guanine nucleotide-binding proteins (G proteins) are involved as a modulator or transducer in various transmembrane signaling systems. The beta and gamma chains are required for the GTPase activity, for replacement of GDP by GTP, and for G protein-effector interaction. From Bos taurus (Bovine).
   3739..3757    -  promoter       SP6 promoter: promoter for bacteriophage SP6 RNA polymerase
   3765..3839    +  CDS            small t antigen (fragment): SV40 (simian virus 40) small t antigen
   3841..3906    +  intron         small t intron: SV40 (simian virus 40) small t antigen intron
   4036..4056    +  CDS            SV40 NLS: nuclear localization signal of SV40 (simian virus 40) large T antigen
   4063..4197    +  CDS            LT_POVHA (fragment): Protein inferred from homology: Swiss-Prot protein existence level 3. Isoform large T antigen is a key early protein essential for both driving viral replication and inducing cellular transformation. Plays a role in viral genome replication by driving entry of quiescent cells into the cell cycle and by autoregulating the synthesis of viral early mRNA. Displays highly oncogenic activities by corrupting the host cellular checkpoint mechanisms that guard cell division and the transcription, replication, and repair of DNA. Participates in the modulation of cellular gene expression preceeding viral
   4222..4305    +  CDS            large T antigen (fragment): large T antigen from SV40 (simian virus 40)
   4328..4462    +  polyA_signal   SV40 poly(A) signal: SV40 polyadenylation signal
   4463..4831    -  CDS            VP2_POVMA (fragment): Experimental evidence at protein level: Swiss-Prot protein existence level 1. [Isoform VP3]: structural protein that resides within the core of the capsid surrounded by 72 VP1 pentamers. Following virus endocytosis and trafficking to the endoplasmic reticulum, VP2 and VP3 form oligomers and integrate into the endoplasmic reticulum membrane. Heterooligomer VP2-VP3 may create a viroporin for transporting the viral genome across the endoplasmic reticulum membrane to the cytoplasm. Nuclear entry of the viral DNA involves the selective exposure and importin recognition of VP2 or Vp3 nuclear localiz
   5199..5297    -  CDS            VP1_POVMP (fragment): Experimental evidence at protein level: Swiss-Prot protein existence level 1. Forms an icosahedral capsid with a T=7 symmetry and a 40 nm diameter. The capsid is composed of 72 pentamers linked to each other by disulfide bonds and associated with VP2 or VP3 proteins. Interacts with terminal alpha(2,3)-linked sialic acids on the cell surface to provide virion attachment to target cell. This attachment induces virion internalization predominantly through caveolin-mediated endocytosis. Once attached, the virion is internalized by caveolin- mediated endocytosis and traffics to the endoplasmic reti
   5308..5443    +  rep_origin     SV40 ori: SV40 origin of replication
