[The description below was written by a language model from this plasmid's Addgene catalogue record and pLannotate feature annotations shown in this document.]
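Description:
CFP(1-158)-gamma-2 in pcDNAI/Amp is a 5,467 bp mammalian expression plasmid built on the Invitrogen pcDNAI/Amp backbone, which was modified by adding a BglII site to the polylinker just 3' of the BamHI site. It is maintained in E. coli at high copy through a ColE1/pUC-type origin and selected with ampicillin via the bla gene. An f1 origin is also present. The backbone carries an SV40 origin of replication, which allows episomal amplification in cells that supply large T antigen. The polyomavirus VP1/VP2 fragments nearby and the SV40 small t and large T fragments further upstream appear to be non-expressed remnants of viral backbone sequence rather than functional genes.

The payload is a 667 bp fusion open reading frame driven by the human CMV immediate-early enhancer and promoter. It is followed by the SV40 small t intron and SV40 polyadenylation signal. The fusion consists of the amino-terminal fragment of enhanced cyan fluorescent protein (residues 1-158, from Aequorea victoria) joined through a short Arg-Ser linker to the amino terminus of the G protein gamma-2 subunit (Gng2). The catalogue lists the gamma-2 sequence as mouse, whereas the automated annotation matched it to the bovine GNG2 protein entry. T7 and SP6 promoters flank the insert and serve as sequencing primer sites.

The construct is one half of a bimolecular fluorescence complementation pair. The CFP fragment is not fluorescent on its own. When it is co-expressed with a carboxyl-terminal CFP fragment fused to an interacting G beta subunit, beta-gamma dimer formation brings the fragments together and produces a fluorescent signal. This allows dimer assembly and beta-gamma subunit pairing preferences to be examined in live cells.
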