Addgene plasmid #55616: CFP(1-158)-gamma-2 in pcDNAI/Amp
Purpose: An amino-terminal CFP fragment was fused to Ggamma-2. When co-expressed with a carboxyl-terminal CFP fragment fused to a Gbeta subunit with which it interacts, a fluorescent signal is produced.
Depositing lab: Catherine Berlot. Depositing organization: Geisinger Health Center. Publication: Analysis of G protein betagamma dimer formation in live cells using multicolor bimolecular fluorescence complementation demonstrates preferences of beta1 for particular gamma subunits. Mervine SM, Yost EA, Sabo JL, Hynes TR, Berlot CH. Mol Pharmacol. 2006 Jul;70(1):194-205. Epub 2006 Apr 26. 10.1124/mol.106.022616 PubMed 16641313.
Backbone
  Vector backbone: pcDNAI/Amp
  Backbone manufacturer: Invitrogen
  Backbone size w/o insert (bp): 4800
  Total vector size (bp): 5467
  Modifications to backbone: A BglII site was introduced into the polylinker of pcDNAI/Amp 3' to the BamHI site.
  Vector type: Mammalian Expression
Growth in bacteria
  Bacterial resistance: Ampicillin, 100 μg/mL
  Growth temperature: 37°C
  Growth strain: DH10B
  Copy number: High Copy
Gene/Insert
  Gene/Insert name: CFP (1-158)-gamma-2 (alt name: GNG2)
  Species: M. musculus (mouse); Aequorea victoria
  Insert size (bp): 667
  Mutation: Ggamma-2 was amplified by PCR, which added a BamHI site and a linker sequence (Arg-Ser) to the 5' end and a 3' BglII site. Cloning into the BglII site of CFP(1-158) destroyed the BamHI site.
  GenBank ID: NP_034445.1
  Entrez Gene: Gng2
  Promoter: CMV
  Tag / fusion protein: CFP(1-158) was fused to the amino terminus of Ggamma-2. (N terminal on insert)
  Cloning method: Restriction Enzyme; 5′ cloning site BamHI (not destroyed); 3′ cloning site BglII (not destroyed)
  Sequencing primers: 5′ T7; 3′ SP6
Resource information
  A portion of this plasmid was derived from a plasmid made by: pECFP was purchased from Clontech. Gamma-2 cDNA was obtained from Janet Robishaw, Weis Center for Research, Geisinger Clinic, Danville, PA.
Terms and licenses: Academic/Nonprofit Terms; Industry Terms: Not Available to Industry
How to cite: CFP(1-158)-gamma-2 in pcDNAI/Amp was a gift from Catherine Berlot (Addgene plasmid # 55616 ; http://n2t.net/addgene:55616 ; RRID:Addgene_55616)
