>Addgene plasmid #55616 | CFP(1-158)-gamma-2 in pcDNAI/Amp | addgene partial sequence | sequence record 118713 | CMV-F 5'-CGCAAATGGGCGGTAGGCGTG-3'
CTAGAGAACCCACTGCTTACTGGCTTATCGAAATTAATACGACTCACTATAGGGAGACCCAAGCTTGGTA
CCGAGCTCGGATCCGCCACCATGGTGAGCAAGGGCGAGGAGCTGTTCACCGGGGTGGTGCCCATCCTGGT
CGAGCTGGACGGCGACGTAAACGGCCACAAGTTCAGCGTGTCCGGCGAGGGCGAGGGCGATGCCACCTAC
GGCAAGCTGACCCTGAAGTTCATCTGCACCACCGGCAAGCTGCCCGTGCCCTGGCCCACCCTCGTGACCA
CCCTGACCTGGGGCGTGCAGTGCTTCAGCCGCTACCCCGACCACATGAAGCAGCACGACTTCTTCAAGTC
CGCCATGCCCGAAGGCTACGTCCAGGAGCGCACCATCTTCTTCAAGGACGACGGCAACTACAAGACCCGC
GCCGAGGTGAAGTTCGAGGGCGACACCCTGGTGAACCGCATCGAGCTGAAGGGCATCGACTTCAAGGAGG
ACGGCAACATCCTGGGGCACAAGCTGGAGTACAACTACATCAGCCACAACGTCTATATCACCGCCGACAA
GCAGAGATCC
[213 nt withheld, positions 571-783]
TAAAGATCTATCACACTGGCGGCCGCTCGAGCATGCATCTAGA
