>Addgene plasmid #55616 | CFP(1-158)-gamma-2 in pcDNAI/Amp | addgene partial sequence | sequence record 118714 | SP6 5'-ATTTAGGTGACACTATAG-3'
[188 nt withheld, positions 1-188]
GGATCTCTGCTTGTCGGCGGTGATATAGACGTTGTGGCTGATGTAGTTGTACTCCAGCTTGTGCCCCAGG
ATGTTGCCGTCCTCCTTGAAGTCGATGCCCTTCAGCTCGATGCGGTTCACCAGGGTGTCGCCCTCGAACT
TCACCTCGGCGCGGGTCTTGTAGTTGCCGTCGTCCTTGAAGAAGATGGTGCGCTCCTGGACGTAGCCTTC
GGGCATGGCGGACTTGAAGAAGTCGTGCTGCTTCATGTGGTCGGGGTAGCGGCTGAAGCACTGCACGCCC
CAGGTCAGGGTGGTCACGAGGGTGGGCCAGGGCACGGGCAGCTTGCCGGTGGTGCAGATGAACTTC
